Addgene plasmid #169793: pAAV.hSynapsin1.OxLight-ctr
Purpose: Control non-binding fluorescent reporter for orexin neuropeptides
Depositing lab: Tommaso Patriarchi. Depositing organization: University of Zurich. Publication: A genetically encoded sensor for in vivo imaging of orexin neuropeptides. Duffet L, Kosar S, Panniello M, Viberti B, Bracey E, Zych AD, Radoux-Mergault A, Zhou X, Dernic J, Ravotto L, Tsai YC, Figueiredo M, Tyagarajan SK, Weber B, Stoeber M, Gogolla N, Schmidt MH, Adamantidis AR, Fellin T, Burdakov D, Patriarchi T. Nat Methods. 2022 Feb;19(2):231-241. doi: 10.1038/s41592-021-01390-2. Epub 2022 Feb 10. PubMed 35145320.
Backbone
  Vector backbone: pAAV.hSynapsin1
  Backbone manufacturer: Viral Vector Facility - University of Zurich
  Backbone size w/o insert (bp): 4438
  Total vector size (bp): 6481
  Vector type: AAV
Growth in bacteria
  Bacterial resistance: Ampicillin, 100 μg/mL
  Growth temperature: 30°C
  Growth strain: NEB Stable
  Copy number: Unknown
Gene/Insert
  Gene/Insert name: OxLight-ctr
  Species: Synthetic
  Insert size (bp): 2043
  Mutation: E54K; T111A
  GenBank ID: MW845971
  Promoter: human Synapsin-1
  Cloning method: Restriction Enzyme; 5′ cloning site BamHI (not destroyed); 3′ cloning site HindIII (not destroyed)
  Sequencing primers: 5′ gtcgagattaattaactcgagcaggtaag; 3′ gcaaccaggatttatacaaggaggagaaaat
Terms and licenses: Academic/Nonprofit Terms; Industry Terms: Not Available to Industry
How to cite: pAAV.hSynapsin1.OxLight-ctr was a gift from Tommaso Patriarchi (Addgene plasmid # 169793 ; http://n2t.net/addgene:169793 ; RRID:Addgene_169793)
