[The description below was written by a language model from this plasmid's Addgene catalogue record and pLannotate feature annotations shown in this document.]
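Description:
pAAV.hSynapsin1.OxLight-ctr is a 6,481 bp adeno-associated virus transfer plasmid built on the pAAV.hSynapsin1 backbone. It is designed to be packaged into recombinant AAV for neuronal expression of a control version of the OxLight orexin neuropeptide sensor. The plasmid replicates in E. coli through a high-copy ColE1/pUC-type origin and is selected with ampicillin via the β-lactamase gene. It also carries an f1 phage origin and small remnants of pBR322 bom and rop sequences. The expression cassette is flanked by AAV2 inverted terminal repeats, which are the cis elements needed for genome replication and encapsidation. One ITR is annotated as fragments spanning the circular junction of the sequence. The record lists a recombination-deficient propagation strain, consistent with the usual instability of ITRs.

Between the ITRs, the human synapsin-1 promoter restricts expression to neurons. A chimeric β-globin/immunoglobulin intron follows it and typically enhances transcript processing. The 2,043 bp synthetic OxLight-ctr insert was cloned between BamHI and HindIII. Its annotation shows a short FLAG-type epitope fragment near the 5′ end and an internal GFP-derived module detected as cEGFP, in keeping with a fluorescent-protein-based sensor design. The feature table leaves the remaining sensor scaffold unannotated. The insert carries the substitutions E54K and T111A, and the record describes the product as a non-binding control reporter for orexin neuropeptides. A WPRE and the bovine growth hormone polyadenylation signal follow the coding sequence to raise transcript stability and ensure proper 3′ end formation. The construct is intended as a negative control alongside the functional orexin sensor in imaging experiments, helping to separate ligand-dependent fluorescence changes from unrelated signals.
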