Features (pLannotate 1.2.2; 16 found; start..end, strand, type, name):
     11..102     -  repeat_region  AAV2 ITR (fragment): inverted terminal repeat of adeno-associated virus serotype 2 inverted
    147..594     +  promoter       hSyn promoter: human synapsin I promoter; confers neuron-specific expression (Kügler et al., 2003)
    618..750     +  intron         chimeric intron: chimera between introns from human β-globin and immunoglobulin heavy chain genes
    836..856     +  CDS            3xFLAG (fragment): three tandem FLAG® epitope tags
   1625..2359    +  CDS            cEGFP: cEGFP is a basic (constitutively fluorescent) green fluorescent protein published in 2008, derived from Aequorea victoria.
   2843..3431    +  misc_feature   WPRE: woodchuck hepatitis virus posttranscriptional regulatory element
   3449..3673    +  polyA_signal   bGH poly(A) signal: bovine growth hormone polyadenylation signal
   3716..3856    +  repeat_region  AAV2 ITR: inverted terminal repeat of adeno-associated virus serotype 2 inverted
   3861..3912    -  misc_feature   bom (fragment): basis of mobility region from pBR322
   3931..4386    +  rep_origin     f1 ori (sequence partly withheld): f1 bacteriophage origin of replication; arrow indicates direction of (+) strand synthesis
   4387..4436    -  misc_feature   bom (fragment): basis of mobility region from pBR322
   4538..4573    -  CDS            rop (fragment): Rop protein, which maintains plasmids at low copy number; rop
   4668..4772    +  promoter       AmpR promoter: bla
   4773..5633    +  CDS            AmpR: β-lactamase; bla; confers resistance to ampicillin, carbenicillin, and related antibiotics
   5804..6392    +  rep_origin     ori: high-copy-number ColE1/pMB1/pBR322/pUC origin of replication
   6454..6481    -  repeat_region  AAV2 ITR (fragment): inverted terminal repeat of adeno-associated virus serotype 2 inverted
>Addgene plasmid #169793 | pAAV.hSynapsin1.OxLight-ctr | addgene full sequence | sequence record 333394 | Addgene NGS Result
CACTGAGGCCGCCCGGGCGTCGGGCGACCTTTGGTCGCCCGGCCTCAGTGAGCGAGCGAGCGCGCAGAGA
GGGAGTGGCCAACTCCATCACTAGGGGTTCCTGCGGCCGCACGCGTGTGTCTAGACTGCAGAGGGCCCTG
CGTATGAGTGCAAGTGGGTTTTAGGACCAGGATGAGGCGGGGTGGGGGTGCCTACCTGACGACCGACCCC
GACCCACTGGACAAGCACCCAACCCCCATTCCCCAAATTGCGCATCCCCTATCAGAGAGGGGGAGGGGAA
ACAGGATGCGGCGAGGCGCGTGCGCACTGCCAGCTTCAGCACCGCGGACAGTGCCTTCGCCCCCGCCTGG
CGGCGCGCGCCACCGCCGCCTCAGCACTGAAGGCGCGCTGACGTCACTCGCCGGTCCCCCGCAAACTCCC
CTTCCCGGCCACCTTGGTCGCGTCCGCGCCGCCGCCGGCCCAGCCGGACCGCACCACGCGAGGCGCGAGA
TAGGGGGGCACGGGCGCGACCATCTGCGCTGCGGCGCCGGCGACTCAGCGCTGCCTCAGTCTGCGGTGGG
CAGCGGAGGAGTCGTGTCGTGCCTGAGAGCGCAGTCGAGATTAATTAACTCGAGCAGGTAAGTATCAAGG
TTACAAGACAGGTTTAAGGAGACCAATAGAAACTGGGCTTGTCGAGACAGAGAAGACTCTTGCGTTTCTG
ATAGGCACCTATTGGTCTTACTGACATCCACTTTGCCTTTCTCTCCACAGGTGCTAGCGTTTAAACGGTA
CCGGATCCGTGCGCGCCATGAAGACGATCATCGCCCTGAGCTACATCTTCTGCCTGGTGTTCGCCGACTA
CAAGGACGATGATGACGCCATGTCAGGCACAAAACTGGAAGACTCCCCTCCTTGTCGGAATTGGTCCTCC
GCGTCCGAGCTTAACGAAACGCAAGAACCTTTTCTTAATCCGACAGACTACGATGATGAAGAGTTCCTTA
GGTATCTCTGGAGGGAGTATCTGCATCCCAAAGAATATAAATGGGTACTGATCGCGGGATATATCATTGT
CTTTGTGGTGGCCCTGATTGGGAATGTACTCGTATGTGTAGCAGTTTGGAAAAACCATCATATGAGAACT
GTTACCAACTATTTTATTGTAAACCTGAGCCTTGCAGACGTGTTGGTGACAATCACGTGCCTCCCGGCTG
CCCTCGTTGTTGACATAACCGAGACATGGTTCTTCGGTCAAAGTCTGTGTAAGGTGATACCATATCTCCA
GACCGTGAGCGTTTCTGTGAGCGTGCTTACTCTTAGCTGTATAGCTCTCGATCGCTGGTACGCGATATGT
CACCCTCACAAGTTCAAGAGTACGGCTAAGAGGGCTAGGAATTCTATAGTCATTATTTGGATCGTGTCAT
GCATAATAATGATACCGCAGGCGATTGTCATGGAATGCTCTACGGTATTTCCGGGTTTGGCAAATAAAAC
GACGTTGTTTACAGTTTGCGACGAGAGATGGGGTGGGGAGATTTATCCGAAGATGTATCACATATGTTTC
TTCCTCGTCACTTATATGGCTCCGCTCTGCTTGATGGTCCTGGCGTACCTTCAAATCTTTCGGAAACTGT
GGTGCCGAGAGTTGTCCAGTCTCATCAATGTCTACATAAAGGCGGATAAACAAAAAAACGGAATTAAAGC
AAATTTCAAGATAAGACACAACATTGAAGACGGTGGCGTTCAGCTTGCATATCATTACCAACAGAATACC
CCCATCGGCGACGGTCCGGTGCTTCTGCCAGACAACCATTACCTGTCCGTACAATCAAAGTTGTCCAAAG
ACCCTAATGAGAAACGCGACCATATGGTACTGCTTGAATTCGTGACCGCAGCAGGAATAACTCTGGGCAT
GGATGAACTCTATAAGGGAGGAACAGGTGGATCAATGGTATCAAAGGGCGAGGAACTTTTCACAGGAGTC
GTCCCAATTCTTGTTGAGTTGGACGGCGACGTTAATGGACACAAGTTTTCCGTCAGTGGCGAGGGAGAGG
GCGACGCTACATATGGGAAGTTGACGCTCAAATTCATATGTACTACTGGTAAGCTGCCTGTACCTTGGCC
GACTTTGGTCACTACCTTGACCTATGGTGTTCAGTGTTTCAGCAGATACCCGGACCATATGAAGCAGCAC
GATTTTTTTAAAAGTGCCATGCCCGAAGGTTATATTCAAGAGCGCACTATCTTCTTCAAGGACGACGGGA
ACTATAAGACGCGGGCTGAGGTAAAGTTCGAGGGAGATACATTGGTCAATCGAATTGAGCTTAAAGGGAT
CGACTTCAAAGAAGACGGAAACATCTTGGGACACAAGCTGGAGTATAATAATCATGACCAGTTGAGACAG
ATTCGCGCGAGGCGGAAAACGGCACGGATGCTTATGATCGTTCTTCTTGTATTCGCTATATGCTATCTCC
CTATCTCCATTCTTAACGTTTTGAAAAGAGTGTTCGGTATGTTCGCACACACGGAAGATAGAGAAACTGT
GTACGCGTGGTTCACTTTCAGCCATTGGCTGGTCTACGCCAACAGCGCAGCGAATCCTATAATCTACAAT
TTCCTTTCAGGCAAGTTTCGAGAGGAATTTAAGGCTGCGTTTTCCTGTTGCTGCCTGGGTGTTCACCATC
GGCAAGAAGATCGACTCACACGAGGTCGAACGTCAACTGAAAGCAGAAAGTCTCTTACGACACAAATCAG
CAATTTTGATAACATTAGCAAACTGTCCGAACAGGTTGTCTTGACCAGCATCAGTACCTTGCCCGCCGCA
AACGGCGCCGGCCCTCTTCAGAATTGGTGAAAGCTTATCGATAATCAACCTCTGGATTACAAAATTTGTG
AAAGATTGACTGGTATTCTTAACTATGTTGCTCCTTTTACGCTATGTGGATACGCTGCTTTAATGCCTTT
GTATCATGCTATTGCTTCCCGTATGGCTTTCATTTTCTCCTCCTTGTATAAATCCTGGTTGCTGTCTCTT
TATGAGGAGTTGTGGCCCGTTGTCAGGCAACGTGGCGTGGTGTGCACTGTGTTTGCTGACGCAACCCCCA
CTGGTTGGGGCATTGCCACCACCTGTCAGCTCCTTTCCGGGACTTTCGCTTTCCCCCTCCCTATTGCCAC
GGCGGAACTCATCGCCGCCTGCCTTGCCCGCTGCTGGACAGGGGCTCGGCTGTTGGGCACTGACAATTCC
GTGGTGTTGTCGGGGAAATCATCGTCCTTTCCTTGGCTGCTCGCCTGTGTTGCCACCTGGATTCTGCGCG
GGACGTCCTTCTGCTACGTCCCTTCGGCCCTCAATCCAGCGGACCTTCCTTCCCGCGGCCTGCTGCCGGC
TCTGCGGCCTCTTCCGCGTCTTCGCCTTCGCCCTCAGACGAGTCGGATCTCCCTTTGGGCCGCCTCCCCG
CTCTCGAGATACGTACGACTGTGCCTTCTAGTTGCCAGCCATCTGTTGTTTGCCCCTCCCCCGTGCCTTC
CTTGACCCTGGAAGGTGCCACTCCCACTGTCCTTTCCTAATAAAATGAGGAAATTGCATCGCATTGTCTG
AGTAGGTGTCATTCTATTCTGGGGGGTGGGGTGGGGCAGGACAGCAAGGGGGAGGATTGGGAAGACAATA
GCAGGCATGCTGGGGATGCGGTGGGCTCTATGGCTTCTGAGGCGGAAAGATCTCACGTGCGGACCGAGCG
GCCGCAGGAACCCCTAGTGATGGAGTTGGCCACTCCCTCTCTGCGCGCTCGCTCGCTCACTGAGGCCGGG
CGACCAAAGGTCGCCCGACGCCCGGGCTTTGCCCGGGCGGCCTCAGTGAGCGAGCGAGCGCGCAGCTGCC
TGCAGGGGCGCCTGATGCGGTATTTTCTCCTTACGCATCTGTGCGGTATTTCACACCGCATA
[95 nt withheld, positions 3913-4007]
T
[46 nt withheld, positions 4009-4054]
C
[141 nt withheld, positions 4056-4196]
CCTTTGACGTTGGAGTCCACGTTCTTT
[37 nt withheld, positions 4224-4260]
ACTCTATCTCGGGCTATTCTTTTGATTTATAAGGGATTTTGCCGATTTCGGTCTATTGGTTAAAAAATGA
GCTGATTTAACAAAAATTTAACGCGAATTTTAACAAAATATTAACGTTTACAATTTTATGGTGCACTCTC
AGTACAATCTGCTCTGATGCCGCATAGTTAAGCCAGCCCCGACACCCGCCAACACCCGCTGACGCGCCCT
GACGGGCTTGTCTGCTCCCGGCATCCGCTTACAGACAAGCTGTGACCGTCTCCGGGAGCTGCATGTGTCA
GAGGTTTTCACCGTCATCACCGAAACGCGCGAGACGAAAGGGCCTCGTGATACGCCTATTTTTATAGGTT
AATGTCATGATAATAATGGTTTCTTAGACGTCAGGTGGCACTTTTCGGGGAAATGTGCGCGGAACCCCTA
TTTGTTTATTTTTCTAAATACATTCAAATATGTATCCGCTCATGAGACAATAACCCTGATAAATGCTTCA
ATAATATTGAAAAAGGAAGAGTATGAGTATTCAACATTTCCGTGTCGCCCTTATTCCCTTTTTTGCGGCA
TTTTGCCTTCCTGTTTTTGCTCACCCAGAAACGCTGGTGAAAGTAAAAGATGCTGAAGATCAGTTGGGTG
CACGAGTGGGTTACATCGAACTGGATCTCAACAGCGGTAAGATCCTTGAGAGTTTTCGCCCCGAAGAACG
TTTTCCAATGATGAGCACTTTTAAAGTTCTGCTATGTGGCGCGGTATTATCCCGTATTGACGCCGGGCAA
GAGCAACTCGGTCGCCGCATACACTATTCTCAGAATGACTTGGTTGAGTACTCACCAGTCACAGAAAAGC
ATCTTACGGATGGCATGACAGTAAGAGAATTATGCAGTGCTGCCATAACCATGAGTGATAACACTGCGGC
CAACTTACTTCTGACAACGATCGGAGGACCGAAGGAGCTAACCGCTTTTTTGCACAACATGGGGGATCAT
GTAACTCGCCTTGATCGTTGGGAACCGGAGCTGAATGAAGCCATACCAAACGACGAGCGTGACACCACGA
TGCCTGTAGCAATGGCAACAACGTTGCGCAAACTATTAACTGGCGAACTACTTACTCTAGCTTCCCGGCA
ACAATTAATAGACTGGATGGAGGCGGATAAAGTTGCAGGACCACTTCTGCGCTCGGCCCTTCCGGCTGGC
TGGTTTATTGCTGATAAATCTGGAGCCGGTGAGCGTGGGTCTCGCGGTATCATTGCAGCACTGGGGCCAG
ATGGTAAGCCCTCCCGTATCGTAGTTATCTACACGACGGGGAGTCAGGCAACTATGGATGAACGAAATAG
ACAGATCGCTGAGATAGGTGCCTCACTGATTAAGCATTGGTAACTGTCAGACCAAGTTTACTCATATATA
CTTTAGATTGATTTAAAACTTCATTTTTAATTTAAAAGGATCTAGGTGAAGATCCTTTTTGATAATCTCA
TGACCAAAATCCCTTAACGTGAGTTTTCGTTCCACTGAGCGTCAGACCCCGTAGAAAAGATCAAAGGATC
TTCTTGAGATCCTTTTTTTCTGCGCGTAATCTGCTGCTTGCAAACAAAAAAACCACCGCTACCAGCGGTG
GTTTGTTTGCCGGATCAAGAGCTACCAACTCTTTTTCCGAAGGTAACTGGCTTCAGCAGAGCGCAGATAC
CAAATACTGTTCTTCTAGTGTAGCCGTAGTTAGGCCACCACTTCAAGAACTCTGTAGCACCGCCTACATA
CCTCGCTCTGCTAATCCTGTTACCAGTGGCTGCTGCCAGTGGCGATAAGTCGTGTCTTACCGGGTTGGAC
TCAAGACGATAGTTACCGGATAAGGCGCAGCGGTCGGGCTGAACGGGGGGTTCGTGCACACAGCCCAGCT
TGGAGCGAACGACCTACACCGAACTGAGATACCTACAGCGTGAGCTATGAGAAAGCGCCACGCTTCCCGA
AGGGAGAAAGGCGGACAGGTATCCGGTAAGCGGCAGGGTCGGAACAGGAGAGCGCACGAGGGAGCTTCCA
GGGGGAAACGCCTGGTATCTTTATAGTCCTGTCGGGTTTCGCCACCTCTGACTTGAGCGTCGATTTTTGT
GATGCTCGTCAGGGGGGCGGAGCCTATGGAAAAACGCCAGCAACGCGGCCTTTTTACGGTTCCTGGCCTT
TTGCTGGCCTTTTGCTCACATGTCCTGCAGGCAGCTGCGCGCTCGCTCGCT
